Addgene plasmid #74108: pRGD-KmR
Purpose: Plasmid containing kanamycin resistance gene cassette flanked by multiple restriction sites
Depositing lab: Hans-Martin Fischer. Depositing organization: ETH Zurich (Swiss Federal Institute of Technology). Publication: Versatile vectors for efficient mutagenesis of Bradyrhizobium diazoefficiens and other Alphaproteobacteria. Ledermann R, Strebel S, Kampik C, Fischer HM. Appl Environ Microbiol. 2016 Feb 26. pii: AEM.04085-15. 10.1128/AEM.04085-15 PubMed 26921431.
Backbone
  Vector backbone: pBSL15
  Backbone manufacturer: Alexeyev, M.F., BioTechniques 18:52-54, 1995
  Total vector size (bp): 2868
  Vector type: Bacterial vector based on pMB1 replicon
Growth in bacteria
  Bacterial resistance: Ampicillin and Kanamycin, 100 & 50 μg/mL
  Growth temperature: 37°C
  Growth strain: DH5alpha
  Copy number: High Copy
Gene/Insert
  Gene/Insert name: aphII
  Species: Synthetic
  Insert size (bp): 1178
Resource information
  A portion of this plasmid was derived from a plasmid made by: The aphII resistance cassette is derived from pBSL86 (Alexeyev, M. F., Biotechniques 18: 52-56, 1995)
Terms and licenses: Academic/Nonprofit Terms; Industry Terms: Not Available to Industry
How to cite: pRGD-KmR was a gift from Hans-Martin Fischer (Addgene plasmid # 74108 ; http://n2t.net/addgene:74108 ; RRID:Addgene_74108)
