[The description below was written by a language model from this plasmid's Addgene catalogue record and pLannotate feature annotations shown in this document.]
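Description:
pRGD-KmR is a small, high-copy bacterial cloning plasmid built on the pBSL15 backbone and replicating in Escherichia coli through a pMB1/ColE1-type origin. It serves as a source plasmid for a portable kanamycin resistance cassette. The plasmid is maintained under dual selection: ampicillin resistance comes from the backbone β-lactamase gene with its native bla promoter, and kanamycin resistance from the insert.

The insert is aphII (also called nptII or neo), the Tn5-derived aminoglycoside 3'-phosphotransferase that confers resistance to kanamycin and neomycin. It is recorded as a cassette of about 1.2 kb originating from pBSL86. In the feature table the complete neo coding sequence is followed by a short remnant of Tn5 transposase sequence. This is a truncated tnpA fragment and probably represents the native Tn5 region upstream of the resistance gene, although the record does not name a promoter for aphII. The unit is bracketed by two short lacZα fragments in opposite orientations, which fits the stated design of a cassette flanked on both sides by multiple restriction sites so that it can be excised with a choice of enzymes. The sites themselves are not listed.

According to the associated publication title, the plasmid belongs to a vector set for mutagenesis of Bradyrhizobium diazoefficiens and other Alphaproteobacteria. In such work, cassettes of this kind are typically inserted into cloned target genes to create marked mutations.

The annotated sequence record is 4,045 nt, whereas the catalogue gives 2,868 bp as the vector size. This may be backbone size without the insert, but the record does not clarify it. The annotation also detects fragmentary bom, rop and a second partial NeoR/KanR segment, none of which is a complete, functional element.
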