Features (pLannotate 1.2.2; 11 found; start..end, strand, type, name):
    137..236     +  misc_feature   bom (fragment): basis of mobility region from pBR322
    242..396     -  CDS            lacZα (fragment): LacZα fragment of β-galactosidase; lacZ fragment
    469..1260    -  CDS            neo: KKA2_KLEPN - Also known as kan, nptII. Experimental evidence at protein level: Swiss-Prot protein existence level 1. Resistance to kanamycin, neomycin, paromomycin, ribostamycin, butirosin and gentamicin B. From Klebsiella pneumoniae.
   1292..1621    -  CDS            tnpA (fragment): TN5P_ECOLX - Also known as tnp. Experimental evidence at protein level: Swiss-Prot protein existence level 1. Mediates transposition of transposon Tn5 by a 'cut and paste' mechanism. First, the monomeric transposase binds the 19 bp inverted DNA repeats flanking the transposon. Then, dimerization of the DNA- bound transposase creates a synaptic DNA complex. After nicking of the first DNA strand, excision of the transposon proceeds through a series of intermediates. The transposase then mediates the insertion of the transposon at a new site by strand transfer. The activity of the wild- type tran
   1661..1815    +  CDS            lacZα (fragment): LacZα fragment of β-galactosidase; lacZ fragment
   1821..1872    -  misc_feature   bom (fragment): basis of mobility region from pBR322
   1873..2169    +  CDS            NeoR/KanR (fragment): aminoglycoside phosphotransferase from Tn5; aph(3')-II (or nptII); confers resistance to neomycin, kanamycin, and G418 (Geneticin®)
   2226..2814    -  rep_origin     ori: high-copy-number ColE1/pMB1/pBR322/pUC origin of replication
   2985..3845    -  CDS            AmpR: β-lactamase; bla; confers resistance to ampicillin, carbenicillin, and related antibiotics
   3846..3950    -  promoter       AmpR promoter: bla
   4045..35      +  CDS            rop (fragment) (across the origin): Rop protein, which maintains plasmids at low copy number; rop
>Addgene plasmid #74108 | pRGD-KmR | depositor full sequence | sequence record 138907 | pRGD-KmR sequence 4045 bps
TCGCGCGTTTCGGTGATGACGGTGAAAACCTCTGACACATGCAGCTCCCGGAGACGGTCACAGCTTGTCT
GTAAGCGGATGCCGGGAGCAGACAAGCCCGTCAGGGCGCGTCAGCGGGTGTTGGCGGGTGTCGGGGCTGG
CTTAACTATGCGGCATCAGAGCAGATTGTACTGAGAGTGCACCATATGCGGTGTGAAATACCGCACAGAT
GCGTAAGGAGAAAATACCGCATCAGGCGCCATTCGCCATTCAGGCTGCGCAACTGTTGGGAAGGGCGATC
GGTGCGGGCCTCTTCGCTATTACGCCAGCTGGCGAAAGGGGGATGTGCTGCAAGGCGATTAAGTTGGGTA
ACGCCAGGGTTTTCCCAGTCACGACGTTGTAAAACGACGGCCAGTGCCAAGCTTCGAACATATGGTACCA
TCGATGATTCACTAGTGATAGCTTGGGCGAACCCCAGAGTCCCGCTCAGAAGAACTCGTCAAGAAGGCGA
TAGAAGGCGATGCGCTGCGAATCGGGAGCGGCGATACCGTAAAGCACGAGGAAGCGGTCAGCCCATTCGC
CGCCAAGCTCTTCAGCAATATCACGGGTAGCCAACGCTATGTCCTGATAGCGGTCCGCCACACCCAGCCG
GCCACAGTCGATGAATCCAGAAAAGCGGCCATTTTCCACCATGATATTCGGCAAGCAGGCATCGCCATGG
GTCACGACGAGATCCTCGCCGTCGGGCATCCGCGCCTTGAGCCTGGCGAACAGTTCGGCTGGCGCGAGCC
CCTGATGCTCTTCGTCCAGATCATCCTGATCGACAAGACCGGCTTCCATCCGAGTACGTGCTCGCTCGAT
GCGATGTTTCGCTTGGTGGTCGAATGGGCAGGTAGCCGGATCAAGCGTATGCAGCCGCCGCATTGCATCA
GCCATGATGGATACTTTCTCGGCAGGAGCAAGGTGAGATGACAGGAGATCCTGCCCCGGCACTTCGCCCA
ATAGCAGCCAGTCCCTTCCCGCTTCAGTGACAACGTCGAGCACAGCTGCGCAAGGAACGCCCGTCGTGGC
CAGCCACGATAGCCGCGCTGCCTCGTCTTGGAGTTCATTCAGGGCACCGGACAGGTCGGTCTTGACAAAA
AGAACCGGGCGCCCCTGCGCTGACAGCCGGAACACGGCGGCATCAGAGCAGCCGATTGTCTGTTGTGCCC
AGTCATAGCCGAATAGCCTCTCCACCCAAGCGGCCGGAGAACCTGCGTGCAATCCATCTTGTTCAATCAT
GCGAAACGATCCTCATCCTGTCTCTTGATCAGATCTTGATCCCCTGCGCCATCAGATCCTTGGCGGCAAG
AAAGCCATCCAGTTTACTTTGCAGGGCTTCCCAACCTTACCAGAGGGCGCCCCAGCTGGCAATTCCGGTT
CGCTTGCTGTCCATAAAACCGCCCAGTCTAGCTATCGCCATGTAAGCCCACTGCAAGCTACCTGCTTTCT
CTTTGCGCTTGCGTTTTCCCTTGTCCAGATAGCCCAGTAGCTGACATTCATCCGGGGTCAGCACCGTTTC
TGCGGACTGGCTTTCTACGTGTTCCGCTTCCTTTAGCAGCCCTTGCGCCCTGAGTGCTTGCGGCAGCGTG
AAGCTAGATCTTCGAACGATACTAGTCATATGAATTCGGTACCAGCTTGGCACTGGCCGTCGTTTTACAA
CGTCGTGACTGGGAAAACCCTGGCGTTACCCAACTTAATCGCCTTGCAGCACATCCCCCTTTCGCCAGCT
GGCGTAATAGCGAAGAGGCCCGCACCGATCGCCCTTCCCAACAGTTGCGCAGCCTGAATGGCGAATGGCG
CCTGATGCGGTATTTTCTCCTTACGCATCTGTGCGGTATTTCACACCGCATAACTGGCTGCTATTGGGCG
AAGTGCCGGGGCAGGATCTCCTGTCATCTCACCTTGCTCCTGCCGAGAAAGTATCCATCATGGCTGATGC
AATGCGGCGGCTGCATACGCTTGATCCGGCTACCTGCCCATTCGACCACCAAGCGAAACATCGCATCGAG
CGAGCACGTACTCGGATGGAAGCCGGTCTTGTCGATCAGGATGATCTGGACGAAGAGCATCAGGGGCTCG
CGCCAGCCGAACTGTTCGCCAGGCTCAAGGCGCGGATGCCCGACGGCGAGGATCTCGTCGTGACCCATGT
GAGCAAAAGGCCAGCAAAAGGCCAGGAACCGTAAAAAGGCCGCGTTGCTGGCGTTTTTCCATAGGCTCCG
CCCCCCTGACGAGCATCACAAAAATCGACGCTCAAGTCAGAGGTGGCGAAACCCGACAGGACTATAAAGA
TACCAGGCGTTTCCCCCTGGAAGCTCCCTCGTGCGCTCTCCTGTTCCGACCCTGCCGCTTACCGGATACC
TGTCCGCCTTTCTCCCTTCGGGAAGCGTGGCGCTTTCTCATAGCTCACGCTGTAGGTATCTCAGTTCGGT
GTAGGTCGTTCGCTCCAAGCTGGGCTGTGTGCACGAACCCCCCGTTCAGCCCGACCGCTGCGCCTTATCC
GGTAACTATCGTCTTGAGTCCAACCCGGTAAGACACGACTTATCGCCACTGGCAGCAGCCACTGGTAACA
GGATTAGCAGAGCGAGGTATGTAGGCGGTGCTACAGAGTTCTTGAAGTGGTGGCCTAACTACGGCTACAC
TAGAAGGACAGTATTTGGTATCTGCGCTCTGCTGAAGCCAGTTACCTTCGGAAAAAGAGTTGGTAGCTCT
TGATCCGGCAAACAAACCACCGCTGGTAGCGGTGGTTTTTTTGTTTGCAAGCAGCAGATTACGCGCAGAA
AAAAAGGATCTCAAGAAGATCCTTTGATCTTTTCTACGGGGTCTGACGCTCAGTGGAACGAAAACTCACG
TTAAGGGATTTTGGTCATGAGATTATCAAAAAGGATCTTCACCTAGATCCTTTTAAATTAAAAATGAAGT
TTTAAATCAATCTAAAGTATATATGAGTAAACTTGGTCTGACAGTTACCAATGCTTAATCAGTGAGGCAC
CTATCTCAGCGATCTGTCTATTTCGTTCATCCATAGTTGCCTGACTCCCCGTCGTGTAGATAACTACGAT
ACGGGAGGGCTTACCATCTGGCCCCAGTGCTGCAATGATACCGCGAGACCCACGCTCACCGGCTCCAGAT
TTATCAGCAATAAACCAGCCAGCCGGAAGGGCCGAGCGCAGAAGTGGTCCTGCAACTTTATCCGCCTCCA
TCCAGTCTATTAATTGTTGCCGGGAAGCTAGAGTAAGTAGTTCGCCAGTTAATAGTTTGCGCAACGTTGT
TGCCATTGCTACAGGCATCGTGGTGTCACGCTCGTCGTTTGGTATGGCTTCATTCAGCTCCGGTTCCCAA
CGATCAAGGCGAGTTACATGATCCCCCATGTTGTGCAAAAAAGCGGTTAGCTCCTTCGGTCCTCCGATCG
TTGTCAGAAGTAAGTTGGCCGCAGTGTTATCACTCATGGTTATGGCAGCACTGCATAATTCTCTTACTGT
CATGCCATCCGTAAGATGCTTTTCTGTGACTGGTGAGTACTCAACCAAGTCATTCTGAGAATAGTGTATG
CGGCGACCGAGTTGCTCTTGCCCGGCGTCAATACGGGATAATACCGCGCCACATAGCAGAACTTTAAAAG
TGCTCATCATTGGAAAACGTTCTTCGGGGCGAAAACTCTCAAGGATCTTACCGCTGTTGAGATCCAGTTC
GATGTAACCCACTCGTGCACCCAACTGATCTTCAGCATCTTTTACTTTCACCAGCGTTTCTGGGTGAGCA
AAAACAGGAAGGCAAAATGCCGCAAAAAAGGGAATAAGGGCGACACGGAAATGTTGAATACTCATACTCT
TCCTTTTTCAATATTATTGAAGCATTTATCAGGGTTATTGTCTCATGAGCGGATACATATTTGAATGTAT
TTAGAAAAATAAACAAATAGGGGTTCCGCGCACATTTCCCCGAAAAGTGCCACCTGACGTCTAAGAAACC
ATTATTATCATGACATTAACCTATAAAAATAGGCGTATCACGAGGCCCTTTCGTC
