>Addgene plasmid #74108 | pRGD-KmR | addgene partial sequence | sequence record 141718 | Neo-F 5'-CGTTGGCTACCCGTGATATT-3'
TTTACGGTATCGCCGCTCCCGATTCGCAGCGCATCGCCTTCTATCGCCTTCTTGACGAGTTCTTCTGAGC
GGGACTCTGGGGTTCGCCCAAGCTATCACTAGTGAATCATCGATGGTACCATATGTTCGAAGCTTGGCAC
TGGCCGTCGTTTTACAACGTCGTGACTGGGAAAACCCTGGCGTTACCCAACTTAATCGCCTTGCAGCACA
TCCCCCTTTCGCCAGCTGGCGTAATAGCGAAGAGGCCCGCACCGATCGCCCTTCCCAACAGTTGCGCAGC
CTGAATGGCGAATGGCGCCTGATGCGGTATTTTCTCCTTACGCATCTGTGCGGTATTTCACACCGCATAT
GGTGCACTCTCAGTACAATCTGCTCTGATGCCGCATAGTTAAGCCAGCCCCGACACCCGCCAACACCCGC
TGACGCGCCCTGACGGGCTTGTCTGCTCCCGGCATCCGCTTACAGACAAGCTGTGACCGTCTCCGGGAGC
TGCATGTGTCAGAGGTTTTCACCGTCATCACCGAAACGCGCGAGACGAAAGGGCCTCGTGATACGCCTAT
TTTTATAGGTTAATGTCATGATAATAATGGTTTCTTAGACGTCAGGTGGCACTTTTCGGGGAAATGTGCG
CGGAACCCCTATTTGTTTATTTTTCTAAATACATTCAAATATGTATCCGCTCATGAGACAATAACCCTGA
TAAATGCTTCAATAATATTGAAAAAGGAAGAGTATGAGTATTCAACATTTCCGTGTCGCCCTTATTCCCT
TTTTTGCGGCATTTTGCCTTCCTGTTTTTGCTCACCCAGAAACGCTGGTGAAAGTAAAAGATGCTGA
