>Addgene plasmid #74108 | pRGD-KmR | addgene partial sequence | sequence record 141720 | Neo-R 5'-GCCCAGTCATAGCCGAATAG-3'
TCATGCGAAACGATCCTCATCCTGTCTCTTGATCAGATCTTGATCCCCTGCGCCATCAGATCCTTGGCGG
CAAGAAAGCCATCCAGTTTACTTTGCAGGGCTTCCCAACCTTACCAGAGGGCGCCCCAGCTGGCAATTCC
GGTTCGCTTGCTGTCCATAAAACCGCCCAGTCTAGCTATCGCCATGTAAGCCCACTGCAAGCTACCTGCT
TTCTCTTTGCGCTTGCGTTTTCCCTTGTCCAGATAGCCCAGTAGCTGACATTCATCCGGGGTCAGCACCG
TTTCTGCGGACTGGCTTTCTACGTGTTCCGCTTCCTTTAGCAGCCCTTGCGCCCTGAGTGCTTGCGGCAG
CGTGAAGCTAGATCTTCGAACGATACTAGTCATATGAATTCGGTACCAGCTTGGCACTGGCCGTCGTTTT
ACAACGTCGTGACTGGGAAAACCCTGGCGTTACCCAACTTAATCGCCTTGCAGCACATCCCCCTTTCGCC
AGCTGGCGTAATAGCGAAGAGGCCCGCACCGATCGCCCTTCCCAACAGTTGCGCAGCCTGAATGGCGAAT
GGCGCCTGATGCGGTATTTTCTCCTTACGCATCTGTGCGGTATTTCACACCGCATAACTGGCTGCTAT
